Addgene plasmid #172087: EIF2B3-H341Q
Purpose: In vitro transcription for rescue experiments
Depositing lab: Cheol-Hee Kim. Depositing organization: Chungnam National University. Publication: Eif2b3 mutants recapitulate phenotypes of vanishing white matter disease and validate novel disease alleles in zebrafish. Lee YR, Kim SH, Ben-Mahmoud A, Kim OH, Choi TI, Lee KH, Ku B, Eum J, Kee Y, Lee S, Cha J, Won D, Lee ST, Choi JR, Lee JS, Kim HD, Kim HG, Bonkowsky JL, Kang HC, Kim CH. Hum Mol Genet. 2021 Apr 27;30(5):331-342. doi: 10.1093/hmg/ddab033. PubMed 33517449.
Backbone
  Vector backbone: pCS2+
  Backbone size w/o insert (bp): 4000
  Vector type: Mammalian Expression
Growth in bacteria
  Bacterial resistance: Ampicillin, 100 μg/mL
  Growth temperature: 37°C
  Growth strain: DH5alpha
  Copy number: High Copy
Gene/Insert
  Gene/Insert name: EIF2B3
  Species: H. sapiens (human)
  Insert size (bp): 1400
  Mutation: c.1023T>G
  Entrez Gene: EIF2B3 (a.k.a. EIF-2B, EIF2Bgamma)
  Promoter: CMV
  Cloning method: Restriction Enzyme; 5′ cloning site ClaI (unknown if destroyed); 3′ cloning site XbaI (unknown if destroyed)
  Sequencing primers: 5′ SP6; 3′ T3
Terms and licenses: Academic/Nonprofit Terms; Industry Terms: Not Available to Industry
How to cite: EIF2B3-H341Q was a gift from Cheol-Hee Kim (Addgene plasmid # 172087 ; http://n2t.net/addgene:172087 ; RRID:Addgene_172087)
