[The description below was written by a language model from this plasmid's Addgene catalogue record and pLannotate feature annotations shown in this document.]
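Description:
EIF2B3-H341Q is a pCS2+-based plasmid carrying the human EIF2B3 coding sequence, which encodes the gamma subunit of the translation initiation factor eIF2B, the guanine nucleotide exchange factor that recycles eIF2-GDP to eIF2-GTP. The insert of roughly 1.4 kb bears the point mutation c.1023T>G, giving the H341Q substitution named in the plasmid title, and was cloned between the ClaI and XbaI sites of the vector. The sequenced plasmid is about 5.5 kb. It is propagated in E. coli through a high-copy ColE1/pUC-type origin and selected with ampicillin via the β-lactamase gene. An f1 origin and residual lac promoter/operator, lacI and lacZα fragments are carried over from the backbone's cloning-vector ancestry.

The expression cassette has the dual-purpose layout typical of pCS2+. A simian cytomegalovirus IE94 enhancer/promoter sits upstream for transcription in vertebrate cells, followed immediately by an SP6 phage promoter, then the EIF2B3 open reading frame. An SV40 polyadenylation signal lies downstream, although the table annotates it on the reverse strand. A T7 promoter fragment and a T3 promoter lie downstream in reverse orientation and can serve as priming or antisense transcription sites. No epitope tag or reporter is annotated.

Although catalogued as a mammalian expression vector, its stated purpose is in vitro transcription for rescue experiments, for which the SP6 promoter allows synthesis of sense mRNA. The associated publication concerns zebrafish eif2b3 mutants that model vanishing white matter disease and the validation of novel disease alleles, which suggests that this variant was made to test whether the mutant human transcript can rescue the mutant phenotypes.
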