Features (pLannotate 1.2.2; 15 found; start..end, strand, type, name):
      1..978     +  promoter       CMV IE94 promoter: enhancer/promoter region of simian cytomegalovirus major immediate early transcription unit IE94
   1013..1031    +  promoter       SP6 promoter: promoter for bacteriophage SP6 RNA polymerase
   1105..2460    +  CDS            EIF2B3: EI2BG_HUMAN - Experimental evidence at protein level: Swiss-Prot protein existence level 1. Catalyzes the exchange of eukaryotic initiation factor 2- bound GDP for GTP. From Homo sapiens (Human).
   2525..2542    -  promoter       T7 promoter (fragment): promoter for bacteriophage T7 RNA polymerase
   2547..2681    -  polyA_signal   SV40 poly(A) signal: SV40 polyadenylation signal
   2794..2812    -  promoter       T3 promoter: promoter for bacteriophage T3 RNA polymerase
   2857..2873    -  protein_bind   lac operator: The lac repressor binds to the lac operator to inhibit transcription in E. coli. This inhibition can be relieved by adding lactose or isopropyl-β-D-thiogalactopyranoside (IPTG). lac repressor encoded by lacI
   2881..2911    -  promoter       lac promoter: promoter for the E. coli lac operon
   2926..2947    -  protein_bind   CAP binding site: CAP binding activates transcription in the presence of cAMP. E. coli catabolite activator protein
   2960..3052    -  CDS            lacI (fragment): lac repressor; lacI; The lac repressor binds to the lac operator to inhibit transcription in E. coli. This inhibition can be relieved by adding lactose or isopropyl-β-D-thiogalactopyranoside (IPTG).
   3235..3823    -  rep_origin     ori: high-copy-number ColE1/pMB1/pBR322/pUC origin of replication
   3994..4854    -  CDS            AmpR: β-lactamase; bla; confers resistance to ampicillin, carbenicillin, and related antibiotics
   4855..4959    -  promoter       AmpR promoter: bla
   5012..5440    -  rep_origin     f1 ori (sequence partly withheld): f1 bacteriophage origin of replication; arrow indicates direction of (+) strand synthesis
   5445..5511    -  CDS            lacZα (fragment): LacZα fragment of β-galactosidase; lacZ fragment
>Addgene plasmid #172087 | EIF2B3-H341Q | addgene full sequence | sequence record 337904 | Addgene NGS Result
GCCAATTCAATATGGCGTATATGGACTCATGCCAATTCAATATGGTGGATCTGGACCTGTGCCAATTCAA
TATGGCGTATATGGACTCGTGCCAATTCAATATGGTGGATCTGGACCCCAGCCAATTCAATATGGCGGAC
TTGGCACCATGCCAATTCAATATGGCGGACCTGGCACTGTGCCAACTGGGGAGGGGTCTACTTGGCACGG
TGCCAAGTTTGAGGAGGGGTCTTGGCCCTGTGCCAAGTCCGCCATATTGAATTGGCATGGTGCCAATAAT
GGCGGCCATATTGGCTATATGCCAGGATCAATATATAGGCAATATCCAATATGGCCCTATGCCAATATGG
CTATTGGCCAGGTTCAATACTATGTATTGGCCCTATGCCATATAGTATTCCATATATGGGTTTTCCTATT
GACGTAGATAGCCCCTCCCAATGGGCGGTCCCATATACCATATATGGGGCTTCCTAATACCGCCCATAGC
CACTCCCCCATTGACGTCAATGGTCTCTATATATGGTCTTTCCTATTGACGTCATATGGGCGGTCCTATT
GACGTATATGGCGCCTCCCCCATTGACGTCAATTACGGTAAATGGCCCGCCTGGCTCAATGCCCATTGAC
GTCAATAGGACCACCCACCATTGACGTCAATGGGATGGCTCATTGCCCATTCATATCCGTTCTCACGCCC
CCTATTGACGTCAATGACGGTAAATGGCCCACTTGGCAGTACATCAATATCTATTAATAGTAACTTGGCA
AGTACATTACTATTGGAAGTACGCCAGGGTACATTGGCAGTACTCCCATTGACGTCAATGGCGGTAAATG
GCCCGCGATGGCTGCCAAGTACATCCCCATTGACGTCAATGGGGAGGGGCAATGACGCAAATGGGCGTTC
CATTGACGTAAATGGGCGGTAGGCGTGCCTAATGGGAGGTCTATATAAGCAATGCTCGTTTAGGGAACCG
CCATTCTGCCTGGGGACGTCGGAGCAAGCTTGATTTAGGTGACACTATAGAATACAAGCTACTTGTTCTT
TTTGCAGGATCCCATCGATGGCCGCACACAAGCTGGCTGACCCGGTTTGTAAAAATGGAATTTCAAGCAG
TAGTGATGGCAGTAGGTGGAGGATCTCGGATGACAGACCTAACTTCCAGCATTCCCAAACCTCTGCTTCC
AGTTGGGAACAAACCTTTAATTTGGTACCCATTGAACCTGCTTGAGCGTGTTGGATTTGAAGAAGTCATT
GTGGTTACAACCAGGGATGTTCAAAAGGCTCTATGTGCAGAATTCAAGATGAAAATGAAGCCAGATATTG
TGTGTATTCCTGATGATGCTGACATGGGAACTGCAGATTCTTTGCGCTACATATATCCAAAACTTAAGAC
AGATGTGCTGGTGCTGAGCTGTGATCTGATAACAGACGTTGCCTTACATGAGGTTGTGGACCTGTTTAGA
GCTTATGATGCATCACTTGCTATGTTGATGAGAAAAGGCCAAGATAGCATAGAACCTGTTCCCGGTCAAA
AGGGGAAAAAAAAAGCAGTGGAGCAGCGTGACTTCATTGGAGTGGACAGCACAGGAAAGAGGCTGCTCTT
CATGGCTAATGAAGCAGACTTGGATGAAGAGCTGGTCATTAAGGGATCCATCCTACAGAAGCATCCTAGA
ATACGTTTCCACACGGGTCTTGTGGATGCCCACCTCTACTGTTTGAAAAAATACATCGTGGACTTCCTAA
TGGAAAATGGGTCAATAACTTCTATCCGGAGTGAACTGATTCCATATTTAGTGAGAAAACAGTTTTCCTC
AGCTTCCTCACAACAGGGACAAGAAGAAAAAGAGGAGGATCTAAAGAAAAAGGAGCTGAAGTCCTTAGAT
ATCTACAGTTTTATAAAAGAAGCCAATACACTGAACCTGGCTCCCTATGATGCCTGCTGGAATGCCTGTC
GAGGAGACAGGTGGGAAGACTTGTCCAGATCACAGGTGCGCTGCTATGTCCACATCATGAAAGAGGGGCT
CTGCTCTCGAGTGAGCACACTGGGACTCTACATGGAAGCAAACAGACAGGTGCCCAAATTGCTGTCTGCT
CTCTGTCCAGAAGAACCACCAGTCCAGTCGTCAGCCCAGATTGTCAGCAAACACCTGGTTGGAGTTGACA
GCCTCATTGGGCCAGAGACACAGATTGGAGAGAAGTCATCCATTAAGCGCTCAGTCATTGGCTCATCCTG
TCTCATAAAAGATAGAGTGACTATTACCAATTGCCTTCTCATGAACTCAGTCACTGTGGAGGAAGGAAGC
AATATCCAAGGCAGTGTCATCTGCAACAATGCTGTGATCGAGAAGGGTGCAGACATCAAGGACTGCTTGA
TTGGAAGTGGCCAGAGGATTGAAGCCAAAGCTAAACGAGTGAATGAGGTGATCGTGGGGAATGACCAGCT
CATGGAGATCTGAGTTCTGAGCAAGTCAGACTCCTTCCTTTTGGCCTCCAAAGCCACAGATGTTGGCTCT
AGAACTATAGTGAGTCGTATTACGTAGATCCAGACATGATAAGATACATTGATGAGTTTGGACAAACCAC
AACTAGAATGCAGTGAAAAAAATGCTTTATTTGTGAAATTTGTGATGCTATTGCTTTATTTGTAACCATT
ATAAGCTGCAATAAACAAGTTAACAACAACAATTGCATTCATTTTATGTTTCAGGTTCAGGGGGAGGTGT
GGGAGGTTTTTTAATTCGCGGCCGCGGCGCCAATGCATTGGGCCCGGTACCCAGCTTTTGTTCCCTTTAG
TGAGGGTTAATTGCGCGCTTGGCGTAATCATGGTCATAGCTGTTTCCTGTGTGAAATTGTTATCCGCTCA
CAATTCCACACAACATACGAGCCGGGAGCATAAAGTGTAAAGCCTGGGGTGCCTAATGAGTGAGCTAACT
CACATTAATTGCGTTGCGCTCACTGCCCGCTTTCCAGTCGGGAAACCTGTCGTGCCAGCTGCATTAATGA
ATCGGCCAACGCGCGGGGAGAGGCGGTTTGCGTATTGGGCGCTCTTCCGCTTCCTCGCTCACTGACTCGC
TGCGCTCGGTCGTTCGGCTGCGGCGAGCGGTATCAGCTCACTCAAAGGCGGTAATACGGTTATCCACAGA
ATCAGGGGATAACGCAGGAAAGAACATGTGAGCAAAAGGCCAGCAAAAGGCCAGGAACCGTAAAAAGGCC
GCGTTGCTGGCGTTTTTCCATAGGCTCCGCCCCCCTGACGAGCATCACAAAAATCGACGCTCAAGTCAGA
GGTGGCGAAACCCGACAGGACTATAAAGATACCAGGCGTTTCCCCCTGGAAGCTCCCTCGTGCGCTCTCC
TGTTCCGACCCTGCCGCTTACCGGATACCTGTCCGCCTTTCTCCCTTCGGGAAGCGTGGCGCTTTCTCAT
AGCTCACGCTGTAGGTATCTCAGTTCGGTGTAGGTCGTTCGCTCCAAGCTGGGCTGTGTGCACGAACCCC
CCGTTCAGCCCGACCGCTGCGCCTTATCCGGTAACTATCGTCTTGAGTCCAACCCGGTAAGACACGACTT
ATCGCCACTGGCAGCAGCCACTGGTAACAGGATTAGCAGAGCGAGGTATGTAGGCGGTGCTACAGAGTTC
TTGAAGTGGTGGCCTAACTACGGCTACACTAGAAGAACAGTATTTGGTATCTGCGCTCTGCTGAAGCCAG
TTACCTTCGGAAAAAGAGTTGGTAGCTCTTGATCCGGCAAACAAACCACCGCTGGTAGCGGTGGTTTTTT
TGTTTGCAAGCAGCAGATTACGCGCAGAAAAAAAGGATCTCAAGAAGATCCTTTGATCTTTTCTACGGGG
TCTGACGCTCAGTGGAACGAAAACTCACGTTAAGGGATTTTGGTCATGAGATTATCAAAAAGGATCTTCA
CCTAGATCCTTTTAAATTAAAAATGAAGTTTTAAATCAATCTAAAGTATATATGAGTAAACTTGGTCTGA
CAGTTACCAATGCTTAATCAGTGAGGCACCTATCTCAGCGATCTGTCTATTTCGTTCATCCATAGTTGCC
TGACTCCCCGTCGTGTAGATAACTACGATACGGGAGGGCTTACCATCTGGCCCCAGTGCTGCAATGATAC
CGCGAGACCCACGCTCACCGGCTCCAGATTTATCAGCAATAAACCAGCCAGCCGGAAGGGCCGAGCGCAG
AAGTGGTCCTGCAACTTTATCCGCCTCCATCCAGTCTATTAATTGTTGCCGGGAAGCTAGAGTAAGTAGT
TCGCCAGTTAATAGTTTGCGCAACGTTGTTGCCATTGCTACAGGCATCGTGGTGTCACGCTCGTCGTTTG
GTATGGCTTCATTCAGCTCCGGTTCCCAACGATCAAGGCGAGTTACATGATCCCCCATGTTGTGCAAAAA
AGCGGTTAGCTCCTTCGGTCCTCCGATCGTTGTCAGAAGTAAGTTGGCCGCAGTGTTATCACTCATGGTT
ATGGCAGCACTGCATAATTCTCTTACTGTCATGCCATCCGTAAGATGCTTTTCTGTGACTGGTGAGTACT
CAACCAAGTCATTCTGAGAATAGTGTATGCGGCGACCGAGTTGCTCTTGCCCGGCGTCAATACGGGATAA
TACCGCGCCACATAGCAGAACTTTAAAAGTGCTCATCATTGGAAAACGTTCTTCGGGGCGAAAACTCTCA
AGGATCTTACCGCTGTTGAGATCCAGTTCGATGTAACCCACTCGTGCACCCAACTGATCTTCAGCATCTT
TTACTTTCACCAGCGTTTCTGGGTGAGCAAAAACAGGAAGGCAAAATGCCGCAAAAAAGGGAATAAGGGC
GACACGGAAATGTTGAATACTCATACTCTTCCTTTTTCAATATTATTGAAGCATTTATCAGGGTTATTGT
CTCATGAGCGGATACATATTTGAATGTATTTAGAAAAATAAACAAATAGGGGTTCCGCGCACATTTCCCC
GAAAAGTGCCACCTAAATTGTAAGCGTTAATATTTTGTTAAAATTCGCGTTAAATTTTTGTTAAATCAGC
TCATTTTTTAACCAATAGGCCGAAATCGGCAAAATCCCTTATAAATCAAAAGAATAGACCGAGATAGGGT
[37 nt withheld, positions 5111-5147]
AAAGAACGTGGACTCCAACGTCAAAGG
[49 nt withheld, positions 5175-5223]
T
[91 nt withheld, positions 5225-5315]
G
[124 nt withheld, positions 5317-5440]
CCCATTCGCCATTCAGGCTGCGCAACTGTTGGGAAGGGCGATCGGTGCGGGCCTCTTCGCTATTACGCCA
GTCGACC
