>Addgene plasmid #172087 | EIF2B3-H341Q | depositor full sequence | sequence record 333674 | Full Sequence
ATGGAATTTCAAGCAGTAGTGATGGCAGTAGGTGGAGGATCTCGGATGACAGACCTAACTTCCAGCATTC
CCAAACCTCTGCTTCCAGTTGGGAACAAACCTTTAATTTGGTACCCATTGAACCTGCTTGAGCGTGTTGG
ATTTGAAGAAGTCATTGTGGTTACAACCAGGGATGTTCAAAAGGCTCTATGTGCAGAATTCAAGATGAAA
ATGAAGCCAGATATTGTGTGTATTCCTGATGATGCTGACATGGGAACTGCAGATTCTTTGCGCTACATAT
ATCCAAAACTTAAGACAGATGTGCTGGTGCTGAGCTGTGATCTGATAACAGACGTTGCCTTACATGAGGT
TGTGGACCTGTTTAGAGCTTATGATGCATCACTTGCTATGTTGATGAGAAAAGGCCAAGATAGCATAGAA
CCTGTTCCCGGTCAAAAGGGGAAAAAAAAAGCAGTGGAGCAGCGTGACTTCATTGGAGTGGACAGCACAG
GAAAGAGGCTGCTCTTCATGGCTAATGAAGCAGACTTGGATGAAGAGCTGGTCATTAAGGGATCCATCCT
ACAGAAGCATCCTAGAATACGTTTCCACACGGGTCTTGTGGATGCCCACCTCTACTGTTTGAAAAAATAC
ATCGTGGACTTCCTAATGGAAAATGGGTCAATAACTTCTATCCGGAGTGAACTGATTCCATATTTAGTGA
GAAAACAGTTTTCCTCAGCTTCCTCACAACAGGGACAAGAAGAAAAAGAGGAGGATCTAAAGAAAAAGGA
GCTGAAGTCCTTAGATATCTACAGTTTTATAAAAGAAGCCAATACACTGAACCTGGCTCCCTATGATGCC
TGCTGGAATGCCTGTCGAGGAGACAGGTGGGAAGACTTGTCCAGATCACAGGTGCGCTGCTATGTCCACA
TCATGAAAGAGGGGCTCTGCTCTCGAGTGAGCACACTGGGACTCTACATGGAAGCAAACAGACAGGTGCC
CAAATTGCTGTCTGCTCTCTGTCCAGAAGAACCACCAGTCCAGTCGTCAGCCCAGATTGTCAGCAAACAC
CTGGTTGGAGTTGACAGCCTCATTGGGCCAGAGACACAGATTGGAGAGAAGTCATCCATTAAGCGCTCAG
TCATTGGCTCATCCTGTCTCATAAAAGATAGAGTGACTATTACCAATTGCCTTCTCATGAACTCAGTCAC
TGTGGAGGAAGGAAGCAATATCCAAGGCAGTGTCATCTGCAACAATGCTGTGATCGAGAAGGGTGCAGAC
ATCAAGGACTGCTTGATTGGAAGTGGCCAGAGGATTGAAGCCAAAGCTAAACGAGTGAATGAGGTGATCG
TGGGGAATGACCAGCTCATGGAGATCTGA
